>Addgene plasmid #35670 | pRNA-U6-Zip let-7 | addgene full sequence | sequence record 360109 | Addgene NGS Result
GAGGGCCTATTTCCCATGATTCCTTCATATTTGCATATACGATACAAGGCTGTTAGAGAGATAATTAGAA
TTAATTTGACTGTAAACACAAAGATATTAGTACAAAATACGTGACGTAGAAAGTAATAATTTCTTGGGTA
GTTTGCAGTTTTAAAATTATGTTTTAAAATGGACTATCATATGCTTACCGTAACTTGAAAGTATTTCGAT
TTCTTGGGTTTATATATCTTGTGGAAAGGACGCGGGATCCTCTCGTAGTAGGTTGTATAGTTCTTCCTGT
CAGAAACTATACAACCTACTACCTCATTTTTAAGCTTAAGTTTAAACCGCTGATCAGCCTCGACTGTGCC
TTCTAGTTGCCAGCCATCTGTTGTTTGCCCCTCCCCCGTGCCTTCCTTGACCCTGGAAGGTGCCACTCCC
ACTGTCCTTTCCTAATAAAATGAGGAAATTGCATCGCATTGTCTGAGTAGGTGTCATTCTATTCTGGGGG
GTGGGGTGGGGCAGGACAGCAAGGGGGAGGATTGGGAAGACAATAGCAGGCATGCTGGGGATGCGGTGGG
CTCTATGGCTTCTGAGGCGGAAAGAACCAGCTGGGGCTCTAGGGGGTATCCCC
[124 nt withheld, positions 614-737]
C
[91 nt withheld, positions 739-829]
A
[49 nt withheld, positions 831-879]
CCTTTGACGTTGGAGTCCACGTTCTTT
[37 nt withheld, positions 907-943]
ACCCTATCTCGGTCTATTCTTTTGATTTATAAGGGATTTTGCCGATTTCGGCCTATTGGTTAAAAAATGA
GCTGATTTAACAAAAATTTAACGCGAATTAATTCTGTGGAATGTGTGTCAGTTAGGGTGTGGAAAGTCCC
CAGGCTCCCCAGCAGGCAGAAGTATGCAAAGCATGCATCTCAATTAGTCAGCAACCAGGTGTGGAAAGTC
CCCAGGCTCCCCAGCAGGCAGAAGTATGCAAAGCATGCATCTCAATTAGTCAGCAACCATAGTCCCGCCC
CTAACTCCGCCCATCCCGCCCCTAACTCCGCCCAGTTCCGCCCATTCTCCGCCCCATGGCTGACTAATTT
TTTTTATTTATGCAGAGGCCGAGGCCGCCTCTGCCTCTGAGCTATTCCAGAAGTAGTGAGGAGGCTTTTT
TGGAGGCCTAGGCTTTTGCAAAAAGCTCCCGGGAGCTTGTATATCCATTTTCGGATCTGATCAAGAGACA
GGATGAGGATCGTTTCGCATGATTGAACAAGATGGATTGCACGCAGGTTCTCCGGCCGCTTGGGTGGAGA
GGCTATTCGGCTATGACTGGGCACAACAGACAATCGGCTGCTCTGATGCCGCCGTGTTCCGGCTGTCAGC
GCAGGGGCGCCCGGTTCTTTTTGTCAAGACCGACCTGTCCGGTGCCCTGAATGAACTGCAGGACGAGGCA
GCGCGGCTATCGTGGCTGGCCACGACGGGCGTTCCTTGCGCAGCTGTGCTCGACGTTGTCACTGAAGCGG
GAAGGGACTGGCTGCTATTGGGCGAAGTGCCGGGGCAGGATCTCCTGTCATCTCACCTTGCTCCTGCCGA
GAAAGTATCCATCATGGCTGATGCAATGCGGCGGCTGCATACGCTTGATCCGGCTACCTGCCCATTCGAC
CACCAAGCGAAACATCGCATCGAGCGAGCACGTACTCGGATGGAAGCCGGTCTTGTCGATCAGGATGATC
TGGACGAAGAGCATCAGGGGCTCGCGCCAGCCGAACTGTTCGCCAGGCTCAAGGCGCGCATGCCCGACGG
CGAGGATCTCGTCGTGACCCATGGCGATGCCTGCTTGCCGAATATCATGGTGGAAAATGGCCGCTTTTCT
GGATTCATCGACTGTGGCCGGCTGGGTGTGGCGGACCGCTATCAGGACATAGCGTTGGCTACCCGTGATA
TTGCTGAAGAGCTTGGCGGCGAATGGGCTGACCGCTTCCTCGTGCTTTACGGTATCGCCGCTCCCGATTC
GCAGCGCATCGCCTTCTATCGCCTTCTTGACGAGTTCTTCTGAGCGGGACTCTGGGGTTCGAAATGACCG
ACCAAGCGACGCCCAACCTGCCATCACGAGATTTCGATTCCACCGCCGCCTTCTATGAAAGGTTGGGCTT
CGGAATCGTTTTCCGGGACGCCGGCTGGATGATCCTCCAGCGCGGGGATCTCATGCTGGAGTTCTTCGCC
CACCCCAACTTGTTTATTGCAGCTTATAATGGTTACAAATAAAGCAATAGCATCACAAATTTCACAAATA
AAGCATTTTTTTCACTGCATTCTAGTTGTGGTTTGTCCAAACTCATCAATGTATCTTATCATGTCTGTAT
ACCGTCGACCTCTAGCTAGAGCTTGGCGTAATCATGGTCATAGCTGTTTCCTGTGTGAAATTGTTATCCG
CTCACAATTCCACACAACATACGAGCCGGAAGCATAAAGTGTAAAGCCTGGGGTGCCTAATGAGTGAGCT
AACTCACATTAATTGCGTTGCGCTCACTGCCCGCTTTCCAGTCGGGAAACCTGTCGTGCCAGCTGCATTA
ATGAATCGGCCAACGCGCGGGGAGAGGCGGTTTGCGTATTGGGCGCTCTTCCGCTTCCTCGCTCACTGAC
TCGCTGCGCTCGGTCGTTCGGCTGCGGCGAGCGGTATCAGCTCACTCAAAGGCGGTAATACGGTTATCCA
CAGAATCAGGGGATAACGCAGGAAAGAACATGTGAGCAAAAGGCCAGCAAAAGGCCAGGAACCGTAAAAA
GGCCGCGTTGCTGGCGTTTTTCCATAGGCTCCGCCCCCCTGACGAGCATCACAAAAATCGACGCTCAAGT
CAGAGGTGGCGAAACCCGACAGGACTATAAAGATACCAGGCGTTTCCCCCTGGAAGCTCCCTCGTGCGCT
CTCCTGTTCCGACCCTGCCGCTTACCGGATACCTGTCCGCCTTTCTCCCTTCGGGAAGCGTGGCGCTTTC
TCATAGCTCACGCTGTAGGTATCTCAGTTCGGTGTAGGTCGTTCGCTCCAAGCTGGGCTGTGTGCACGAA
CCCCCCGTTCAGCCCGACCGCTGCGCCTTATCCGGTAACTATCGTCTTGAGTCCAACCCGGTAAGACACG
ACTTATCGCCACTGGCAGCAGCCACTGGTAACAGGATTAGCAGAGCGAGGTATGTAGGCGGTGCTACAGA
GTTCTTGAAGTGGTGGCCTAACTACGGCTACACTAGAAGAACAGTATTTGGTATCTGCGCTCTGCTGAAG
CCAGTTACCTTCGGAAAAAGAGTTGGTAGCTCTTGATCCGGCAAACAAACCACCGCTGGTAGCGGTGGTT
TTTTTGTTTGCAAGCAGCAGATTACGCGCAGAAAAAAAGGATCTCAAGAAGATCCTTTGATCTTTTCTAC
GGGGTCTGACGCTCAGTGGAACGAAAACTCACGTTAAGGGATTTTGGTCATGAGATTATCAAAAAGGATC
TTCACCTAGATCCTTTTAAATTAAAAATGAAGTTTTAAATCAATCTAAAGTATATATGAGTAAACTTGGT
CTGACAGTTACCAATGCTTAATCAGTGAGGCACCTATCTCAGCGATCTGTCTATTTCGTTCATCCATAGT
TGCCTGACTCCCCGTCGTGTAGATAACTACGATACGGGAGGGCTTACCATCTGGCCCCAGTGCTGCAATG
ATACCGCGAGACCCACGCTCACCGGCTCCAGATTTATCAGCAATAAACCAGCCAGCCGGAAGGGCCGAGC
GCAGAAGTGGTCCTGCAACTTTATCCGCCTCCATCCAGTCTATTAATTGTTGCCGGGAAGCTAGAGTAAG
TAGTTCGCCAGTTAATAGTTTGCGCAACGTTGTTGCCATTGCTACAGGCATCGTGGTGTCACGCTCGTCG
TTTGGTATGGCTTCATTCAGCTCCGGTTCCCAACGATCAAGGCGAGTTACATGATCCCCCATGTTGTGCA
AAAAAGCGGTTAGCTCCTTCGGTCCTCCGATCGTTGTCAGAAGTAAGTTGGCCGCAGTGTTATCACTCAT
GGTTATGGCAGCACTGCATAATTCTCTTACTGTCATGCCATCCGTAAGATGCTTTTCTGTGACTGGTGAG
TACTCAACCAAGTCATTCTGAGAATAGTGTATGCGGCGACCGAGTTGCTCTTGCCCGGCGTCAATACGGG
ATAATACCGCGCCACATAGCAGAACTTTAAAAGTGCTCATCATTGGAAAACGTTCTTCGGGGCGAAAACT
CTCAAGGATCTTACCGCTGTTGAGATCCAGTTCGATGTAACCCACTCGTGCACCCAACTGATCTTCAGCA
TCTTTTACTTTCACCAGCGTTTCTGGGTGAGCAAAAACAGGAAGGCAAAATGCCGCAAAAAAGGGAATAA
GGGCGACACGGAAATGTTGAATACTCATACTCTTCCTTTTTCAATATTATTGAAGCATTTATCAGGGTTA
TTGTCTCATGAGCGGATACATATTTGAATGTATTTAGAAAAATAAACAAATAGGGGTTCCGCGCACATTT
CCCCGAAAAGTGCCACCTGACGTCGACGGATCGGGAGATCTCCCGATCCCCTATGGTGCACTCTCAGTAC
AATCTGCTCTGATGCCGCATAGTTAAGCCAGTATCTGCTCCCTGCTTGTGTGTTGGAGGTCGCTGAGTAG
TGCGCGAGCAAAATTTAAGCTACAACAAGGCAAGGCTTGACCGACAATTGCATGAAGAATCTGCTTAGGG
TTAGGCGTTTTGCGCTGCTTCGCGATGTACGGGCCAGATATACGCGTTTAATACGACTCACTATAGGGAG
AGAGAGAGAATTACCCTCACTAAAGGGAGGAGAAGCATGAATTCCCCAGTGGAAAGACGCGCAGGCAAAA
CGCACCACGTGACGGAGCGTGACCGCGCGCCGAGCGCGCGCCAAGGTCGGGCAGGAA
Features (pLannotate 1.2.2; 17 found; start..end, strand, type, name):
      1..241     +  promoter       U6 promoter: RNA polymerase III promoter for human U6 snRNA
    344..568     +  polyA_signal   bGH poly(A) signal: bovine growth hormone polyadenylation signal
    572..593     +  promoter       SV40 promoter (fragment): SV40 enhancer and early promoter
    614..1042    +  rep_origin     f1 ori (sequence partly withheld): f1 bacteriophage origin of replication; arrow indicates direction of (+) strand synthesis
   1056..1385    +  promoter       SV40 promoter: SV40 enhancer and early promoter
   1452..2243    +  CDS            neo: KKA2_KLEPN - Also known as kan, nptII. Experimental evidence at protein level: Swiss-Prot protein existence level 1. Resistance to kanamycin, neomycin, paromomycin, ribostamycin, butirosin and gentamicin B. From Klebsiella pneumoniae.
   2267..2425    +  CDS            ble (fragment): BLE_KLEPN - Experimental evidence at protein level: Swiss-Prot protein existence level 1. Binding protein with a strong affinity to the bleomycin family of antibiotics. Binds to CL990; an antimitotic-antibiotic compound. From Klebsiella pneumoniae.
   2420..2541    +  polyA_signal   SV40 poly(A) signal: SV40 polyadenylation signal
   2614..2630    -  protein_bind   lac operator: The lac repressor binds to the lac operator to inhibit transcription in E. coli. This inhibition can be relieved by adding lactose or isopropyl-β-D-thiogalactopyranoside (IPTG). lac repressor encoded by lacI
   2638..2668    -  promoter       lac promoter: promoter for the E. coli lac operon
   2683..2704    -  protein_bind   CAP binding site: CAP binding activates transcription in the presence of cAMP. E. coli catabolite activator protein
   2717..2809    -  CDS            lacI (fragment): lac repressor; lacI; The lac repressor binds to the lac operator to inhibit transcription in E. coli. This inhibition can be relieved by adding lactose or isopropyl-β-D-thiogalactopyranoside (IPTG).
   2992..3580    -  rep_origin     ori: high-copy-number ColE1/pMB1/pBR322/pUC origin of replication
   3751..4611    -  CDS            AmpR: β-lactamase; bla; confers resistance to ampicillin, carbenicillin, and related antibiotics
   4612..4716    -  promoter       AmpR promoter: bla
   4775..4827    -  misc_feature   bom (fragment): basis of mobility region from pBR322
   4982..5000    +  promoter       T7 promoter: promoter for bacteriophage T7 RNA polymerase
