[The description below was written by a language model from this plasmid's Addgene catalogue record and pLannotate feature annotations shown in this document.]
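Description:
pRNA-U6-Zip let-7 is a mammalian small-RNA expression plasmid built on the commercial pRNA-U6.1/Neo-siFluc backbone. It is designed to express an inhibitor of the let-7 microRNA family from an RNA polymerase III promoter. The synthetic insert, recorded as let-7Zip (about 397 bp), was cloned between EcoRI and HindIII sites that both remain intact. In the annotated 5,130 nt sequence, the human U6 snRNA promoter occupies the first roughly 240 bp. The short unannotated stretch that follows, ahead of a bovine growth hormone polyadenylation signal, is presumably where the transcribed inhibitor sequence lies, although the feature table does not label it. The insert size probably includes the promoter. The name suggests a "miRZip"-style hairpin that yields an antisense RNA complementary to let-7, but the record does not describe the design in detail.

The plasmid is propagated in E. coli at high copy through a ColE1/pUC-type origin, with ampicillin selection provided by β-lactamase under its own promoter. An f1 origin is also present, along with lac promoter/operator remnants and a T7 promoter carried over from the backbone. For mammalian cells, an SV40 enhancer/early promoter drives the neomycin phosphotransferase gene, terminated by an SV40 poly(A) signal, which permits G418 selection of stable transfectants. A fragment of the bleomycin resistance gene sits downstream of neo.

The associated publication concerns long-term inhibition of microRNA function in mice using rAAV vectors. This plasmid carries no annotated AAV ITRs, so it is a transfection construct rather than a packaging-ready vector, most plausibly used to test or compare let-7 inhibitor designs. The depositor notes a single-base deletion relative to the reference sequence that is said not to affect function.
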