Addgene plasmid #35670: pRNA-U6-Zip let-7
Depositing lab: Phillip Zamore. Depositing organization: University of Massachusetts, Worcester. Publication: Long-term, efficient inhibition of microRNA function in mice using rAAV vectors. Xie J, Ameres SL, Friedline R, Hung JH, Zhang Y, Xie Q, Zhong L, Su Q, He R, Li M, Li H, Mu X, Zhang H, Broderick JA, Kim JK, Weng Z, Flotte TR, Zamore PD, Gao G. Nat Methods. 2012 Mar 4;9(4):403-9. doi: 10.1038/nmeth.1903. PubMed 22388288.
Backbone
  Vector backbone: pRNA-U6.1/Neo-siFluc
  Backbone manufacturer: Genscript
  Backbone size w/o insert (bp): 5124
Growth in bacteria
  Bacterial resistance: Ampicillin, 100 μg/mL
  Growth temperature: 37°C
  Growth strain: DH5alpha
  Copy number: High Copy
Gene/Insert
  Gene/Insert name: let-7Zip
  Species: Synthetic
  Insert size (bp): 397
  Promoter: U6
  Cloning method: Restriction Enzyme; 5′ cloning site EcoR I (not destroyed); 3′ cloning site Hind III (not destroyed)
  Sequencing primers: 5′ gagggcctatttcccatgat
Terms and licenses: Academic/Nonprofit Terms; Industry Terms: Not Available to Industry
Depositor comments: Please note that there is a 1bp deletion in Addgene's quality control sequence when compared to depositor's reference sequence. This deletion will not affect plasmid function.
How to cite: pRNA-U6-Zip let-7 was a gift from Phillip Zamore (Addgene plasmid # 35670 ; http://n2t.net/addgene:35670 ; RRID:Addgene_35670)
