>Addgene plasmid #35670 | pRNA-U6-Zip let-7 | addgene partial sequence | sequence record 46089 | hU6-F 5'-GAGGGCCTATTTCCCATGATT-3'
AGGCTGTTAGAGAGATAATTAGAATTAATTTGACTGTAAACACAAAGATATTAGTACAAAATACGTGACG
TAGAAAGTAATAATTTCTTGGGTAGTTTGCAGTTTTAAAATTATGTTTTAAAATGGACTATCATATGCTT
ACCGTAACTTGAAAGTATTTCGATTTCTTGGGTTTATATATCTTGTGGAAAGGACGCGGGATCCTCTCGT
AGTAGGTTGTATAGTTCTTCCTGTCAGAAACTATACAACCTACTACCTCATTTTTAAGCTTAAGTTTAAA
CCGCTGATCAGCCTCGACTGTGCCTTCTAGTTGCCAGCCATCTGTTGTTTGCCCCTCCCCCGTGCCTTCC
TTGACCCTGGAAGGTGCCACTCCCACTGTCCTTTCCTAATAAAATGAGGAAATTGCATCGCATTGTCTGA
GTAGGTGTCATTCTATTCTGGGGGGTGGGGTGGGGCAGGACAGCAAGGGGGAGGATTGGGAAGACAATAG
CAGGCATGCTGGGGATGCGGTGGGCTCTATGGCTTCTGAGGCGGAAAGAACCAGCTGGGGCTCTAGGGGG
TATCCCC
[124 nt withheld, positions 568-691]
C
[41 nt withheld, positions 693-733]
